Addgene plasmid #92261: pMCh-59
Purpose: Plasmid for expression of HA-tagged Drosophila melanogaster GW182 CED in D. melanogaster cells
Depositing lab: Marina Chekulaeva & Roy Parker. Depositing organization: University of Arizona. Publication: Multiple independent domains of dGW182 function in miRNA-mediated repression in Drosophila. Chekulaeva M, Filipowicz W, Parker R. RNA. 2009 May;15(5):794-803. doi: 10.1261/rna.1364909. Epub 2009 Mar 20. PubMed 19304924.
Backbone
  Vector backbone: pAC5.1-HA
  Backbone size w/o insert (bp): 5361
  Total vector size (bp): 6201
  Vector type: Insect Expression
Growth in bacteria
  Bacterial resistance: Ampicillin, 100 μg/mL
  Growth temperature: 37°C
  Growth strain: DH5alpha
  Copy number: High Copy
Gene/Insert
  Gene/Insert name: dGW182 (alt name: Gawky)
  Species: D. melanogaster (fly)
  Insert size (bp): 840
  Mutation: aa 940-1215
  GenBank ID: NM_166783.2
  Entrez Gene: gw (a.k.a. Dmel_CG31992, CG11484, CG31992, CG9905, Dmel\CG31992, GQ182, GW, GW182, Gw, Gw182, anon-EST:Posey205, dGW182, gw182)
  Promoter: Ac5
  Tag / fusion protein: HA (N terminal on backbone)
  Cloning method: Restriction Enzyme; 5′ cloning site SbfI (not destroyed); 3′ cloning site NotI (not destroyed)
  Sequencing primers: 5′ ACA CAA AGC CGC TCC ATC AG; 3′ CCT TAG AAG GCA CAG TCG AGG
Terms and licenses: Academic/Nonprofit Terms; Industry Terms: Not Available to Industry
How to cite: pMCh-59 was a gift from Marina Chekulaeva & Roy Parker (Addgene plasmid # 92261 ; http://n2t.net/addgene:92261 ; RRID:Addgene_92261)
