[The description below was written by a language model from this plasmid's Addgene catalogue record and pLannotate feature annotations shown in this document.]
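Description:
pMCh-59 is an insect expression plasmid built on the pAC5.1-HA backbone and designed to produce an HA-tagged fragment of Drosophila melanogaster GW182 (Gawky, gene gw) in cultured D. melanogaster cells. It is maintained in E. coli as a high-copy plasmid through a ColE1/pUC-type origin and selected with ampicillin via the β-lactamase gene and its native promoter. The catalogue lists a total size of about 6.2 kb, in close agreement with the 6,185 nt sequenced record. The annotation also picks up short remnants of a tetracycline resistance gene and SV40 large T antigen. These appear to be non-functional backbone leftovers rather than working parts.

The expression cassette lies on the reverse strand of the sequenced record. The constitutive Drosophila actin 5C (Ac5) promoter, which spans the sequence origin, drives an N-terminal HA epitope supplied by the backbone (annotated as a single-repeat-length fragment of a 3xHA tag). The HA tag is followed by an approximately 840 bp insert encoding residues 940–1215 of dGW182, the region the record calls the CED, cloned between SbfI and NotI sites that remain intact. A V5 epitope sequence from the vector sits downstream of the insert, but the record does not state whether it is translated in frame with the insert. Transcripts terminate at an SV40 polyadenylation signal. No selectable marker for insect cells is annotated, which fits use in transient transfection.

The associated study dissected dGW182 into independent domains that contribute to miRNA-mediated repression. This plasmid therefore serves to express the isolated CED fragment, detectable through its HA tag, for testing its function in fly cells.
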