Features (pLannotate 1.2.2; 10 found; start..end, strand, type, name):
   1052..1156    +  promoter       AmpR promoter: bla
   1157..2017    +  CDS            AmpR: β-lactamase; bla; confers resistance to ampicillin, carbenicillin, and related antibiotics
   2188..2776    +  rep_origin     ori: high-copy-number ColE1/pMB1/pBR322/pUC origin of replication
   2822..3269    -  CDS            TcR (fragment): tetracycline efflux protein; tet; confers resistance to tetracycline
   3270..3354    +  CDS            large T antigen (fragment): large T antigen from SV40 (simian virus 40)
   3377..3511    +  polyA_signal   SV40 poly(A) signal: SV40 polyadenylation signal
   3611..3652    -  CDS            V5 tag: epitope tag from simian virus 5
   3727..4518    -  CDS            gw (fragment): GAWKY_DROME - Also known as GW182 From Drosophila melanogaster (Fruit fly).
   4528..4554    -  CDS            3xHA (fragment): three tandem HA epitope tags
   4578..902     -  promoter       Ac5 promoter (across the origin): Drosophila melanogaster actin 5C promoter
>Addgene plasmid #92261 | pMCh-59 | addgene full sequence | sequence record 194377 | Addgene NGS Result
GCCCCACCCTTCCTTCCGCTGCCCCGCACCCCTTTCCTTCCACTACCGTTTTGCCGCATTTGGTATTGCC
ATCTCGCTTTTTTGGCTTTACTTTGCTTTTTGAATAAGCCAAGAAACTGAAATCAAAGCGGACAGTCCGA
AAATTGAATATTCCAAAAAACAACAATTGCACATGCACTGCGTTCGGCAAAAGACGCAGAAATTCAAGCC
TTTTGGTCTGGCATCATCTTAAAATATCATCAGTATCATCATTGCCATTATAAATACATAAGAAAATGAG
AATACATTAAAGGTATATACATACAATCTTTGTCATAGTCAACATATTTTGCAACAAAATTATCTATAGA
TAACATGTTTTTGTAGAAAATTCCACTAACTGATTTTCGTATAAATACAAATTATTCTCATTCTTCAAAA
TACTCGCCGACGTCATCGCGAAATTCCTCAGCATTCTTCGACAAATGAAGAGAGACAGCGAGTGACACAA
TCTTATCTTGCCGACGAGTCTTTGAAAATGGCCCCGGGTAACGGTGAAAAACATATAGCCAAGAATGGAG
CGATCGCCAGGCGATGGAAATTGGCTTCAAATTGCTCCGAATATGGCCAGTTGGTCAGTTGGCATTGGAT
TGTGGAGAGATACTAGATCAGCTCGTTCTCCTTCTCCTCCGCATTCTCCTACTCCGCCCGAAGACGCTTC
TTTGATCGCTTCTTTCTCGAATGTGTACATATTCATTATGTATTTGGTGTTTGGCGACGATCAGCCAGCT
TTAATGGCCATAAAACGTGTCTTGGTTTGTGGGCCACATAACAGGCAGCGAGATCTGGAAAAATGATGTG
ACAGTGGAAATGAGAAGTAGGTGCATCTGCAAAGATTTGATTCAGAGTTGATGCCATTCATGATTTTTTT
TTAGAAGTATCATTTGTGTTTTTAGAATATAGAATTAATTCTTGAAGACGAAAGGGCCTCGTGATACGCC
TATTTTTATAGGTTAATGTCATGATAATAATGGTTTCTTAGACGTCAGGTGGCACTTTTCGGGGAAATGT
GCGCGGAACCCCTATTTGTTTATTTTTCTAAATACATTCAAATATGTATCCGCTCATGAGACAATAACCC
TGATAAATGCTTCAATAATATTGAAAAAGGAAGAGTATGAGTATTCAACATTTCCGTGTCGCCCTTATTC
CCTTTTTTGCGGCATTTTGCCTTCCTGTTTTTGCTCACCCAGAAACGCTGGTGAAAGTAAAAGATGCTGA
AGATCAGTTGGGTGCACGAGTGGGTTACATCGAACTGGATCTCAACAGCGGTAAGATCCTTGAGAGTTTT
CGCCCCGAAGAACGTTTTCCAATGATGAGCACTTTTAAAGTTCTGCTATGTGGCGCGGTATTATCCCGTG
TTGACGCCGGGCAAGAGCAACTCGGTCGCCGCATACACTATTCTCAGAATGACTTGGTTGAGTACTCACC
AGTCACAGAAAAGCATCTTACGGATGGCATGACAGTAAGAGAATTATGCAGTGCTGCCATAACCATGAGT
GATAACACTGCGGCCAACTTACTTCTGACAACGATCGGAGGACCGAAGGAGCTAACCGCTTTTTTGCACA
ACATGGGGGATCATGTAACTCGCCTTGATCGTTGGGAACCGGAGCTGAATGAAGCCATACCAAACGACGA
GCGTGACACCACGATGCCTGCAGCAATGGCAACAACGTTGCGCAAACTATTAACTGGCGAACTACTTACT
CTAGCTTCCCGGCAACAATTAATAGACTGGATGGAGGCGGATAAAGTTGCAGGACCACTTCTGCGCTCGG
CCCTTCCGGCTGGCTGGTTTATTGCTGATAAATCTGGAGCCGGTGAGCGTGGGTCTCGCGGTATCATTGC
AGCACTGGGGCCAGATGGTAAGCCCTCCCGTATCGTAGTTATCTACACGACGGGGAGTCAGGCAACTATG
GATGAACGAAATAGACAGATCGCTGAGATAGGTGCCTCACTGATTAAGCATTGGTAACTGTCAGACCAAG
TTTACTCATATATACTTTAGATTGATTTAAAACTTCATTTTTAATTTAAAAGGATCTAGGTGAAGATCCT
TTTTGATAATCTCATGACCAAAATCCCTTAACGTGAGTTTTCGTTCCACTGAGCGTCAGACCCCGTAGAA
AAGATCAAAGGATCTTCTTGAGATCCTTTTTTTCTGCGCGTAATCTGCTGCTTGCAAACAAAAAAACCAC
CGCTACCAGCGGTGGTTTGTTTGCCGGATCAAGAGCTACCAACTCTTTTTCCGAAGGTAACTGGCTTCAG
CAGAGCGCAGATACCAAATACTGTCCTTCTAGTGTAGCCGTAGTTAGGCCACCACTTCAAGAACTCTGTA
GCACCGCCTACATACCTCGCTCTGCTAATCCTGTTACCAGTGGCTGCTGCCAGTGGCGATAAGTCGTGTC
TTACCGGGTTGGACTCAAGACGATAGTTACCGGATAAGGCGCAGCGGTCGGGCTGAACGGGGGGTTCGTG
CACACAGCCCAGCTTGGAGCGAACGACCTACACCGAACTGAGATACCTACAGCGTGAGCTATGAGAAAGC
GCCACGCTTCCCGAAGGGAGAAAGGCGGACAGGTATCCGGTAAGCGGCAGGGTCGGAACAGGAGAGCGCA
CGAGGGAGCTTCCAGGGGGAAACGCCTGGTATCTTTATAGTCCTGTCGGGTTTCGCCACCTCTGACTTGA
GCGTCGATTTTTGTGATGCTCGTCAGGGGGGCGGAGCCTATGGAAAAACGCCAGCAACGCGGCCTTTTTA
CGGTTCCTGGCCTTTTGCTGGCCTTGAAGCTGTCCCTGATGGTCGTCATCTACCTGCCTGGACAGCATGG
CCTGCAACGCGGGCATCCCGATGCCGCCGGAAGCGAGAAGAATCATAATGGGGAAGGCCATCCAGCCTCG
CGTCGCGAACGCCAGCAAGACGTAGCCCAGCGCGTCGGCCGCCATGCCGGCGATAATGGCCTGCTTCTCG
CCGAAACGTTTGGTGGCGGGACCAGTGACGAAGGCTTGAGCGAGGGCGTGCAAGATTCCGAATACCGCAA
GCGACAGGCCGATCATCGTCGCGCTCCAGCGAAAGCGGTCCTCGCCGAAAATGACCCAGAGCGCTGCCGG
CACCTGTCCTACGAGTTGCATGATAAAGAAGACAGTCATAAGTGCGGCGACGATAGTCATGCCCCGCGCC
CACCGGAAGGAGCTGACTGGGTTGAAGGCTCTCAAGGGCATCGGTCGACTGATCATAATCAGCCATACCA
CATTTGTAGAGGTTTTACTTGCTTTAAAAAACCTCCCACACCTCCCCCTGAACCTGAAACATAAAATGAA
TGCAATTGTTGTTGTTAACTTGTTTATTGCAGCTTATAATGGTTACAAATAAAGCAATAGCATCACAAAT
TTCACAAATAAAGCATTTTTTTCACTGCATTCTAGTTGTGGTTTGTCCAAACTCATCAATGTATCTTATC
ATGTCTGGATCCTCGATCGAGGCTGATCAGCGAGCTCAGGCCTTAGAAGGCACAGTCGAGGCTGATCAGC
GGGTTTAAACTCAATGGTGATGGTGATGATGACCGGTACGCGTAGAATCGAGACCGAGGAGAGGGTTAGG
GATAGGCTTACCTTCGAACCGCGGGCCCTCTAGACTCGAGCGGCCGCTTAGTTGCCACCACTAGTTCCAC
TAGAGCTTGTAGAGGAAGGAGTTTGTGGTAAGTGCTGCATAATGCTTTGCACCTCGTTCTCGCTGGGAGA
TTCAGCAAATATTGTGGTGTTGGCGAGGACACAGTTGTTTAACGCCATTTGCGCCTTGTTCGCCTCCTCA
CGAGTAGTATATTTACATAAGGCAATTCCTTGGTTCAAATACGGGTGAAAGCTGACAAGGGGCCCATGCT
GCATACACAGTGTACGCAAAGTAGGACCATCAATCTGTGCTGTTAGATTTTTCAAAAGCAACCAACTGGA
GCCCCAAGTGGTGTTACCACCTGTCCAATTAGTGTTTGTGGTTTGAACACCGCCACTTCGAGGCTGTAAC
CATCCATTCGCACCTCCGGTAATAGTTGTTGGCGTTGACGCATTACTATTTGCAGATTTATTTGAATTGG
CAGTCAATCCTGGCGGGGGACCTCGAGACGATGATTTATTTAGCGGGCTTGTCCAAAGCTCCGAAGTGGC
GGTACATTGTTGACTATTGTCAGACCAACTGTGACTCGGATAATTTTGGTTTGGATTAAAACTCCATGTA
GACGACGATAAACTTAGTGGCGGTAAATCAGTCGGTGAATTTTTACCGGTATTGGCAAATATGTCAGCAT
CTTTTGGCGTCGAATTAATAGACAATGGAGATCTAGCAACGCTTCCTGGTGTAATGCTGGGATCATCTTC
TATGCTTTTGATCTGTGAACCCTTCCATGGCTTGCCTGGCTCAAACTCTTGGACCAGATCAGTGTAAGCA
GTTGCTGCTGAAGTTGGCTGAGCAACAGACCAGTCTTTGCCTGCAGGAGCGTAATCTGGAACATCGTATG
GGTAAGCCATCAAGCTCCCGATCCGGGGTCTCTGGATTAGACGACTGCTGGCTGATGGAGCGGCTTTGTG
TCGGGAGGAGTATCCACACAGCACAAGAACTCAAACGGTAGTGATATGAAAACTGGTCCCGCAGCCCGTT
TTATAAAGCCCGCTTAGCGCTAAAACCTTATCAGCCGCAATGCTCTCCGCTCTCAAGTCGCGTTCAAAAC
TTTTACCATATATGGGTATGAATTGTTCGCCGATTGGGTTTTCATTTACGGAGAATTTCCTCCGCAACTG
GGTGTTCGTGCTTGTGTGTGTCTTGTATATCGCCATGAAGAGTGTACTTCCATGGGTCCTATCAGTTGCG
GCATGTGATTCAATTTGGGGGTTACTCATATTCGATACTTCAGCTGGTTATCTTTATGCTGTGATGGTCA
CGGTGCTTTTACACATTTTTTCCCCAACTACTCATTGTATGCCAAAACATACATATGTACATGTGTTTAT
AGTGGGTTTATTAGTAATGTCCAGCGATATTAAAACATTACAGTTAAATAATATTCATATTAGCTTACGT
TTACTGCTATCTGCACTTCAAATTGGTTATTCCAGGGACATTTTGTGCAACACACATCTTCTAGTAGGGC
ATTCACTAGTCGTAGAAAACACACCTAACTTAAGCCGGTTTTAACAATAACGGCGAAACAGCTGCCAGAC
GAGAGAAAAGTACACAGCAAGAAGCATTTCTATAATGATGCCGTCCTAAATATGCAGCATTTTTGCTCAA
ATTGATCATTTCGTTGCATCGCTCAGGTGGTATAGTATTTGGCTATTGAATGTGATTGCTATCTTAATAG
TTTTGAATAGTAATAGTGCAAATATTCATTCATAAAAAATAGGTAATCGATTTTTTCAGTGCAGTCTATG
CGTTTGCGCAACAGAGACGAAGAGAGAGACGCCTCACACACAAGCACATGCGGTCTAAGCTGCTCTCCCT
CTTTTTCTCTCTCTCTCTGGCTTGCGGCAGTTTTCCAGAGGCTGTGACTCAGTAAGCATTTCTTGTTGTT
ACCCTAACGATAAGCGTCCGATTCCTAATTCTCTTTCAAATAATTTGTTTTATTTTTTTTTTTGTGTGTT
TTGAAGTCAAACAGCTTCATAAACAATATTAAATATCGCAATTGTTATTGCAAATGCATTCGTATCAGGC
GCCTTGATGTTTTTCGCCAAAACTTCGTCTGCTCTTTGTCAGCGTAATTGCGTTTGCCGGTCGTGCCGTC
TTGCTCGCACGCGGCTTGCAAACAAAAAGTGAAAGAGGGAAAGCCACCTGTGTTGTTGCTTTTGTTGCTA
TCGTTGGCTGCACACACATGGCAATAAGTAACCATATTGTAGACTTATTTATTTTAGCGTTTTCGTTGAC
TAATCTTTGTTTAAATAATTGCCTATTTCGAGCCAAAATGACGCATAAAAGGAAACGGCAACATGCGGTG
CGTTGAGCATGCGTAAGCGAGATGGCGCTAGAGAGAGCGCAGCATAAAAAGAAAAAAACAACCGGCGAGT
GGCGAGACACGAATAATACACACACGCACACATGGTCAAAGGAGTGGCTCCAACGTCGGTGACGTCGCGC
CCAGCCACAGACCCCGCCACGCCCC
